Addgene plasmid #67070: pCellFree_G03 CREBZF
Purpose: Standard for cell-free expression benchmarking.
Depositing lab: Kirill Alexandrov. Depositing organization: University of Queensland. Publication: Performance benchmarking of four cell-free protein expression systems. Gagoski D, Polinkovsky ME, Mureev S, Kunert A, Johnston W, Gambin Y, Alexandrov K. Biotechnol Bioeng. 2015 Aug 24. doi: 10.1002/bit.25814. PubMed 26301602.
Backbone
  Vector backbone: pCellFree_G03
  Vector type: Cell-free expression
Growth in bacteria
  Bacterial resistance: Ampicillin, 100 μg/mL
  Growth temperature: 37°C
  Growth strain: DH5alpha
  Copy number: High Copy
Gene/Insert
  Gene/Insert name: CREBZF (alt name: CREB/ATF bZIP transcription factor)
  Species: H. sapiens (human)
  Entrez Gene: CREBZF (a.k.a. SMILE, ZF)
  Promoter: T7
  Tag / fusion protein: His (N terminal on backbone); EGFP (N terminal on backbone)
  Cloning method: Gateway Cloning
  Sequencing primers: 5′ EGFP-C; 3′ T7 terminal
Terms and licenses: Academic/Nonprofit Terms; Industry Terms: Not Available to Industry
How to cite: pCellFree_G03 CREBZF was a gift from Kirill Alexandrov (Addgene plasmid # 67070 ; http://n2t.net/addgene:67070 ; RRID:Addgene_67070)
