[The description below was written by a language model from this plasmid's Addgene catalogue record.]
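Description:
pCellFree_G03 CREBZF is a cell-free expression plasmid built on the pCellFree_G03 backbone, carrying the human CREBZF open reading frame (CREB/ATF bZIP transcription factor, also known as SMILE or ZF). It is maintained in E. coli as a high-copy plasmid under ampicillin selection. The record does not name the replication origin, and no feature table is provided, so the layout of backbone elements beyond those catalogued cannot be described in detail.

The insert was introduced by Gateway recombination cloning and sits downstream of a T7 promoter, so transcription depends on T7 RNA polymerase, either added to or present in the in vitro reaction. The backbone supplies two N-terminal fusion partners, a His tag and EGFP, so the product is a His-EGFP-CREBZF fusion protein. The His tag permits metal-affinity capture or detection. The EGFP moiety gives a direct fluorescent readout of how much fusion protein is made, and can help indicate whether it is full length and soluble. The sequencing primers listed, one reading out of the EGFP C-terminus and one from the T7 terminator region, are consistent with the insert lying between EGFP and a T7 terminator.

The stated purpose is to serve as a standard for benchmarking cell-free expression. It belongs to work comparing the performance of four cell-free protein expression systems, in which a defined, fluorescently tagged human protein template allows yield and product quality to be compared across different lysates. The record does not describe any translation-enhancing leader or other regulatory sequences in the backbone.
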