>Addgene plasmid #67070 | pCellFree_G03 CREBZF | addgene partial sequence | sequence record 119635 | EGFP-N 5'-CGTCGCCGTCCAGCTCGACCAG-3'
CTCCTCGCCCTTGCTTGTGCCGTGGTGATGGTGGTGATGGTGGTGACCAGAGGTGCCCATGGTTTCACTT
ACGTGTTTAATGTCTTTACAGACTTTATACATTACTGTCATGGTTAAATAAAATAAAATAAAATAAAATA
AAATAAAATAAAATAAAATAAAATAAAATAAAATAAACTTAAGATGTCCCTATAGTGAGTCGTATTAGAC
GTCAGGTGGCACTTTTCGGGGAAATGTGCGCGGAACCCCTATTTGTTTATTTTTCTAAATACATTCAAAT
ATGTATCCGCTCATGAGACAATAACCCTGATAAATGCTTCAATAATATTGAAAAAGGAAGAGTATGAGTA
TTCAACATTTCCGTGTCGCCCTTATTCCCTTTTTTGCGGCATTTTGCCTTCCTGTTTTTGCTCACCCAGA
AACGCTGGTGAAAGTAAAAGATGCTGAAGATCAGTTGGGTGCACGAGTGGGTTACATCGAACTGGATCTC
AACAGCGGTAAGATCCTTGAGAGTTTTCGCCCCGAAGAACGTTTTCCAATGATGAGCACTTTTAAAGTTC
TGCTATGTGGCGCGGTATTATCCCGTATTGACGCCGGGCAAGAGCAACTCGGTCGCCGCATACACTATTC
TCAGAATGACTTGGTTGAGTACTCACCAGTCACAGAAAAGCATCTTACGGATGGCATGACAGTAAGAGAA
TTATGCAGTGCTGCCATAACCATGAGTGATAACACTGCGGCCAACTTACTTCTGACAACGATCGGAGGAC
CGAAGGAGCTAACCGCTTTTTTGCACAACATGGGGGATCATGTAACTCGCCTTGATCGTTGGGAACCGGA
GCTGAATGAAGCCATACCAAACGACGAGCGTGACACCACGATGCCTGTAGCAATGGCAACAACGTTGCGC
AAACTATTAACTGGCGAACTACTTACTCTAGCTTCCCGGCAACAATTAATAGACTGGATGGAGGCGGATA
AAGTTGCAGGACCACTTCTGCGCTCGGCCCTTCCGGCTGGCTGGTTTATTGCTGATAAATCTGGAGCCGG
TGAGCGTGGGTCTCGCGGTATCATTGCAGCACTGGGGCC
