>Addgene plasmid #67070 | pCellFree_G03 CREBZF | addgene partial sequence | sequence record 119636 | T7term 5'-GCTAGTTATTGCTCAGCGG-3'
TGCAGGGTACCACGCGTACCCAACACACGGACACATGCACGAACACGCATGCAGAGAGATCATACATCAT
CTATAGAGAAGTACACGTAAAAGTAAGACTCGTCGTCTGCCAGCTACAACCGAGAAGGCGACGTGAAAGG
AACAAGAAAGGAGGAGGAGGGCGGCCGCTTACACCACTTTGTACAAGAAAGTTGGCAACATTTTAAGAGA
AGACGACGCCTTCCGGGCGCACGCCGAGCAGAACTCCACCGACACCTTATCCTTGTCCACATGGAGACAG
ACTCCTCCCGCCGAGTCGTCCTCTTCCAGCAGGTCCTGCTTCTGCTTTCCCACCGGCAGAGCGTAGTCGT
GGTCACCGGCGGGCGAGTCTCTGAAGAGCGAGGTGGTCAGCCGCAGTCCCACGCCGCTCAGCCGGCTCAG
CAAGCGAGCCAGTCCAGTCTCGTTGGCTAAGACTGCCCGTAGGTAGCGACTCTCCTCCTGCAGTGCCTGT
ACGCGTTTGCCCAGCTCCCGATTCTCGGCCCGCAGCTCCTGGTTCTCGGCTGCCAGACCCCGGACTCGAC
TCTCCAGCCCCATCACGTACTCCTTCTTCTTCAGTCGATTAAGGCGGGCAGCGGCCGCCGCCGCCTTCCG
GGGACTCTTTGTCGCCGCCTGGTTGTTGTCGTTACCGCTGCCGCCACCGCCGCCTCCTCCTGGGGACTTT
CTCCGCCTCTTTTCGGCGCTGCCACTGTCACTGCTGCTGCTGCAGCCTCCGATACCGTTTAACAGCCTTT
GCAGCAGGTCAGAGAAGCGCTGCATTTCAGCAGCCGCGGCCTCATCGTCATCGTCCCCTCTCCACAGGCC
GCCGCTATCCGAGCCTCCGCCAGACGAGGAGAGAGGCCCCGGCGAGCTAAGCCCGGGGTCCAGGTGCCAG
TCCGGTTGCCTGGGGTCCAGGAGATCCGCCAGTTCCAGCCCAGACAGAAAGTCCATATCCTCCGTCTCTT
CCCCCGGGAGGCTGGCGATCGCCTCCTC
